>Addgene plasmid #140407 | GS1.1/PGC1 | addgene full sequence | sequence record 297824 | Addgene NGS Result
TGAGACTTTTCAACAAAGGGTAATATCGGGAAACCTCCTCGGATTCCATTGCCCAGCTATCTGTCACTTC
ATCAAAAGGACAGTAGAAAAGGAAGGTGGCACCTACAAATGCCATCATTGCGATAAAGGAAAGGCTATCG
TTCAAGATGCCCCTGCCGACAGTGGTCCCAAAGATGGACCCCCACCCACGAGGAGCATCGTGGAAAAAGA
AGACGTTCCAACCACGTCTTCAAAGCAAGTGGATTGATGTGATATCTCCACTGACGTAAGGGATGACGCA
CAATCCCACTATCCTTCGCAAGACCCTTCCTCTATATAAGGAAGTTCATTTCATTTGGAGAGGACTCCGG
TATTTTTACAACAATTACCACAACAAAACAAACAACAAACAACATTACAATTTACTATTCTAGTCGACCT
GCAGGCGGCCGCACTAGTGATATCACAAGTTTATGGTGAGCAAGGGCGAGGAGAATAACATGGCCATCAT
CAAGGAGTTCATGCGCTTCAAGGTGCACATGGAGGGCTCCGTGAACGGCCACGAGTTCGAGATCGAGGGC
GAGGGCGAGGGCCGCCCCTACGAGGCCTTTCAGACCGCTAAGCTGAAGGTGACCAAGGGTGGCCCCCTGC
CCTTCGCCTGGGACATCCTGTCCCCTCAGTTCATGTACGGCTCCAAGGTCTACATTAAGCACCCAGCCGA
CATCCCCGACTACTTCAAGCTGTCCTTCCCCGAGGGCTTCAGGTGGGAGCGCGTGATGAACTTCGAGGAC
GGCGGCATTATTCACGTTAACCAGGACTCCTCCCTGCAGGACGGCGTGTTCATCTACAAGGTGAAGCTGC
GCGGCACCAACTTCCCCTCCGACGGCCCCGTAATGCAGAAGAAGACCATGGGCTGGGAGGCCTCCGAGGA
GCGGATGTACCCCGAGGACGGCGCCCTGAAGAGCGAGATCAAGAAGAGGCTGAAGCTGAAGGACGGCGGC
CACTACGCCGCCGAGGTCAAGACCACCTACAAGGCCAAGAAGCCCGTGCAGCTGCCCGGCGCCTACATCG
TCGACATCAAGTTGGACATCGTGTCCCACAACGAGGACTACACCATCGTGGAACAGTACGAACGCGCCGA
GGGCCGCCACTCCACCGGCGGCATGGACGAGCTGTACAAGTAATCGTTCAGCTTTCTTGTACAAAGTGGT
GATATCCCGCGGCCATGCTAGAGTCCGCAAAAATCACCAGTCTCTCTCTACAAATCTATCTCTCTCTATT
TTTCTCCAGAATAATGTGTGAGTAGTTCCCAGATAAGGGAATTAGGGTTCTTATAGGGTTTCGCTCATGT
GTTGAGCATATAAGAAACCCTTAGTATGTATTTGTATTTGTAAAATACTTCTATCAATAAAATTTCTAAT
TCCTAAAACCAAAATCCAGTGACCTGCAGGCATGCGACGTCGGGCCCAAGCTTAGCTTGAGCTTGGATCA
GATTGTCGTTTCCCGCCTTCAGTTTAAACTATCAGTGTTTGACAGGATATATTGGCGGGTAAACCTAAGA
GAAAAGAGCGTTTATTAGAATAATCGGATATTTAAAAGGGCGTGAAAAGGTTTATCCGTTCGTCCATTTG
TATGTGCATGCCAACCACAGGGTTCCCCTCGGGATCAAAGTACTTTAAAGTACTTTAAAGTACTTTAAAG
TACTTTGATCCAACCCCTCCGCTGCTATAGTGCAGTCGGCTTCTGACGTTCAGTGCAGCCGTCTTCTGAA
AACGACATGTCGCACAAGTCCTAAGTTACGCGACAGGCTGCCGCCCTGCCCTTTTCCTGGCGTTTTCTTG
TCGCGTGTTTTAGTCGCATAAAGTAGAATACTTGCGACTAGAACCGGAGACATTACGCCATGAACAAGAG
CGCCGCCGCTGGCCTGCTGGGCTATGCCCGCGTCAGCACCGACGACCAGGACTTGACCAACCAACGGGCC
GAACTGCACGCGGCCGGCTGCACCAAGCTGTTTTCCGAGAAGATCACCGGCACCAGGCGCGACCGCCCGG
AGCTGGCCAGGATGCTTGACCACCTACGCCCTGGCGACGTTGTGACAGTGACCAGGCTAGACCGCCTGGC
CCGCAGCACCCGCGACCTACTGGACATTGCCGAGCGCATCCAGGAGGCCGGCGCGGGCCTGCGTAGCCTG
GCAGAGCCGTGGGCCGACACCACCACGCCGGCCGGCCGCATGGTGTTGACCGTGTTCGCCGGCATTGCCG
AGTTCGAGCGTTCCCTAATCATCGACCGCACCCGGAGCGGGCGCGAGGCCGCCAAGGCCCGAGGCGTGAA
GTTTGGCCCCCGCCCTACCCTCACCCCGGCACAGATCGCGCACGCCCGCGAGCTGATCGACCAGGAAGGC
CGCACCGTGAAAGAGGCGGCTGCACTGCTTGGCGTGCATCGCTCGACCCTGTACCGCGCACTTGAGCGCA
GCGAGGAAGTGACGCCCACCGAGGCCAGGCGGCGCGGTGCCTTCCGTGAGGACGCATTGACCGAGGCCGA
CGCCCTGGCGGCCGCCGAGAATGAACGCCAAGAGGAACAAGCATGAAACCGCACCAGGACGGCCAGGACG
AACCGTTTTTCATTACCGAAGAGATCGAGGCGGAGATGATCGCGGCCGGGTACGTGTTCGAGCCGCCCGC
GCACGTCTCAACCGTGCGGCTGCATGAAATCCTGGCCGGTTTGTCTGATGCCAAGCTGGCGGCCTGGCCG
GCCAGCTTGGCCGCTGAAGAAACCGAGCGCCGCCGTCTAAAAAGGTGATGTGTATTTGAGTAAAACAGCT
TGCGTCATGCGGTCGCTGCGTATATGATGCGATGAGTAAATAAACAAATACGCAAGGGGAACGCATGAAG
GTTATCGCTGTACTTAACCAGAAAGGCGGGTCAGGCAAGACGACCATCGCAACCCATCTAGCCCGCGCCC
TGCAACTCGCCGGGGCCGATGTTCTGTTAGTCGATTCCGATCCCCAGGGCAGTGCCCGCGATTGGGCGGC
CGTGCGGGAAGATCAACCGCTAACCGTTGTCGGCATCGACCGCCCGACGATTGACCGCGACGTGAAGGCC
ATCGGCCGGCGCGACTTCGTAGTGATCGACGGAGCGCCCCAGGCGGCGGACTTGGCTGTGTCCGCGATCA
AGGCAGCCGACTTCGTGCTGATTCCGGTGCAGCCAAGCCCTTACGACATATGGGCCACCGCCGACCTGGT
GGAGCTGGTTAAGCAGCGCATTGAGGTCACGGATGGAAGGCTACAAGCGGCCTTTGTCGTGTCGCGGGCG
ATCAAAGGCACGCGCATCGGCGGTGAGGTTGCCGAGGCGCTGGCCGGGTACGAGCTGCCCATTCTTGAGT
CCCGTATCACGCAGCGCGTGAGCTACCCAGGCACTGCCGCCGCCGGCACAACCGTTCTTGAATCAGAACC
CGAGGGCGACGCTGCCCGCGAGGTCCAGGCGCTGGCCGCTGAAATTAAATCAAAACTCATTTGAGTTAAT
GAGGTAAAGAGAAAATGAGCAAAAGCACAAACACGCTAAGTGCCGGCCGTCCGAGCGCACGCAGCAGCAA
GGCTGCAACGTTGGCCAGCCTGGCAGACACGCCAGCCATGAAGCGGGTCAACTTTCAGTTGCCGGCGGAG
GATCACACCAAGCTGAAGATGTACGCGGTACGCCAAGGCAAGACCATTACCGAGCTGCTATCTGAATACA
TCGCGCAGCTACCAGAGTAAATGAGCAAATGAATAAATGAGTAGATGAATTTTAGCGGCTAAAGGAGGCG
GCATGGAAAATCAAGAACAACCAGGCACCGACGCCGTGGAATGCCCCATGTGTGGAGGAACGGGCGGTTG
GCCAGGCGTAAGCGGCTGGGTTGTCTGCCGGCCCTGCAATGGCACTGGAACCCCCAAGCCCGAGGAATCG
GCGTGAGCGGTCGCAAACCATCCGGCCCGGTACAAATCGGCGCGGCGCTGGGTGATGACCTGGTGGAGAA
GTTGAAGGCCGCGCAGGCCGCCCAGCGGCAACGCATCGAGGCAGAAGCACGCCCCGGTGAATCGTGGCAA
GCGGCCGCTGATCGAATCCGCAAAGAATCCCGGCAACCGCCGGCAGCCGGTGCGCCGTCGATTAGGAAGC
CGCCCAAGGGCGACGAGCAACCAGATTTTTTCGTTCCGATGCTCTATGACGTGGGCACCCGCGATAGTCG
CAGCATCATGGACGTGGCCGTTTTCCGTCTGTCGAAGCGTGACCGACGAGCTGGCGAGGTGATCCGCTAC
GAGCTTCCAGACGGGCACGTAGAGGTTTCCGCAGGGCCGGCCGGCATGGCCAGTGTGTGGGATTACGACC
TGGTACTGATGGCGGTTTCCCATCTAACCGAATCCATGAACCGATACCGGGAAGGGAAGGGAGACAAGCC
CGGCCGCGTGTTCCGTCCACACGTTGCGGACGTACTCAAGTTCTGCCGGCGAGCCGATGGCGGAAAGCAG
AAAGACGACCTGGTAGAAACCTGCATTCGGTTAAACACCACGCACGTTGCCATGCAGCGTACGAAGAAGG
CCAAGAACGGCCGCCTGGTGACGGTATCCGAGGGTGAAGCCTTGATTAGCCGCTACAAGATCGTAAAGAG
CGAAACCGGGCGGCCGGAGTACATCGAGATCGAGCTAGCTGATTGGATGTACCGCGAGATCACAGAAGGC
AAGAACCCGGACGTGCTGACGGTTCACCCCGATTACTTTTTGATCGATCCCGGCATCGGCCGTTTTCTCT
ACCGCCTGGCACGCCGCGCCGCAGGCAAGGCAGAAGCCAGATGGTTGTTCAAGACGATCTACGAACGCAG
TGGCAGCGCCGGAGAGTTCAAGAAGTTCTGTTTCACCGTGCGCAAGCTGATCGGGTCAAATGACCTGCCG
GAGTACGATTTGAAGGAGGAGGCGGGGCAGGCTGGCCCGATCCTAGTCATGCGCTACCGCAACCTGATCG
AGGGCGAAGCATCCGCCGGTTCCTAATGTACGGAGCAGATGCTAGGGCAAATTGCCCTAGCAGGGGAAAA
AGGTCGAAAAGGTCTCTTTCCTGTGGATAGCACGTACATTGGGAACCCAAAGCCGTACATTGGGAACCGG
AACCCGTACATTGGGAACCCAAAGCCGTACATTGGGAACCGGTCACACATGTAAGTGACTGATATAAAAG
AGAAAAAAGGCGATTTTTCCGCCTAAAACTCTTTAAAACTTATTAAAACTCTTAAAACCCGCCTGGCCTG
TGCATAACTGTCTGGCCAGCGCACAGCCGAAGAGCTGCAAAAAGCGCCTACCCTTCGGTCGCTGCGCTCC
CTACGCCCCGCCGCTTCGCGTCGGCCTATCGCGGCCGCTGGCCGCTCAAAAATGGCTGGCCTACGGCCAG
GCAATCTACCAGGGCGCGGACAAGCCGCGCCGTCGCCACTCGACCGCCGGCGCCCACATCAAGGCACCCT
GCCTCGCGCGTTTCGGTGATGACGGTGAAAACCTCTGACACATGCAGCTCCCGGAGACGGTCACAGCTTG
TCTGTAAGCGGATGCCGGGAGCAGACAAGCCCGTCAGGGCGCGTCAGCGGGTGTTGGCGGGTGTCGGGGC
GCAGCCATGACCCAGTCACGTAGCGATAGCGGAGTGTATACTGGCTTAACTATGCGGCATCAGAGCAGAT
TGTACTGAGAGTGCACCATATGCGGTGTGAAATACCGCACAGATGCGTAAGGAGAAAATACCGCATCAGG
CGCTCTTCCGCTTCCTCGCTCACTGACTCGCTGCGCTCGGTCGTTCGGCTGCGGCGAGCGGTATCAGCTC
ACTCAAAGGCGGTAATACGGTTATCCACAGAATCAGGGGATAACGCAGGAAAGAACATGTGAGCAAAAGG
CCAGCAAAAGGCCAGGAACCGTAAAAAGGCCGCGTTGCTGGCGTTTTTCCATAGGCTCCGCCCCCCTGAC
GAGCATCACAAAAATCGACGCTCAAGTCAGAGGTGGCGAAACCCGACAGGACTATAAAGATACCAGGCGT
TTCCCCCTGGAAGCTCCCTCGTGCGCTCTCCTGTTCCGACCCTGCCGCTTACCGGATACCTGTCCGCCTT
TCTCCCTTCGGGAAGCGTGGCGCTTTCTCATAGCTCACGCTGTAGGTATCTCAGTTCGGTGTAGGTCGTT
CGCTCCAAGCTGGGCTGTGTGCACGAACCCCCCGTTCAGCCCGACCGCTGCGCCTTATCCGGTAACTATC
GTCTTGAGTCCAACCCGGTAAGACACGACTTATCGCCACTGGCAGCAGCCACTGGTAACAGGATTAGCAG
AGCGAGGTATGTAGGCGGTGCTACAGAGTTCTTGAAGTGGTGGCCTAACTACGGCTACACTAGAAGGACA
GTATTTGGTATCTGCGCTCTGCTGAAGCCAGTTACCTTCGGAAAAAGAGTTGGTAGCTCTTGATCCGGCA
AACAAACCACCGCTGGTAGCGGTGGTTTTTTTGTTTGCAAGCAGCAGATTACGCGCAGAAAAAAAGGATC
TCAAGAAGATCCTTTGATCTTTTCTACGGGGTCTGACGCTCAGTGGAACGAAAACTCACGTTAAGGGATT
TTGGTCATGCATGATATATCTCCCAATTTGTGTAGGGCTTATTATGCACGCTTAAAAATAATAAAAGCAG
ACTTGACCTGATAGTTTGGCTGTGAGCAATTATGTGCTTAGTGCATCTAACGCTTGAGTTAAGCCGCGCC
GCGAAGCGGCGTCGGCTTGAACGAATTTCTAGCTAGACATTATTTGCCGACTACCTTGGTGATCTCGCCT
TTCACGTAGTGGACAAATTCTTCCAACTGATCTGCGCGCGAGGCCAAGCGATCTTCTTCTTGTCCAAGAT
AAGCCTGTCTAGCTTCAAGTATGACGGGCTGATACTGGGCCGGCAGGCGCTCCATTGCCCAGTCGGCAGC
GACATCCTTCGGCGCGATTTTGCCGGTTACTGCGCTGTACCAAATGCGGGACAACGTAAGCACTACATTT
CGCTCATCGCCAGCCCAGTCGGGCGGCGAGTTCCATAGCGTTAAGGTTTCATTTAGCGCCTCAAATAGAT
CCTGTTCAGGAACCGGATCAAAGAGTTCCTCCGCCGCTGGACCTACCAAGGCAACGCTATGTTCTCTTGC
TTTTGTCAGCAAGATAGCCAGATCAATGTCGATCGTGGCTGGCTCGAAGATACCTGCAAGAATGTCATTG
CGCTGCCATTCTCCAAATTGCAGTTCGCGCTTAGCTGGATAACGCCACGGAATGATGTCGTCGTGCACAA
CAATGGTGACTTCTACAGCGCGGAGAATCTCGCTCTCTCCAGGGGAAGCCGAAGTTTCCAAAAGGTCGTT
GATCAAAGCTCGCCGCGTTGTTTCATCAAGCCTTACGGTCACCGTAACCAGCAAATCAATATCACTGTGT
GGCTTCAGGCCGCCATCCACTGCGGAGCCGTACAAATGTACGGCCAGCAACGTCGGTTCGAGATGGCGCT
CGATGACGCCAACTACCTCTGATAGTTGAGTCGATACTTCGGCGATCACCGCTTCCCCCATGATGTTTAA
CTTTGTTTTAGGGCGACTGCCCTGCTGCGTAACATCGTTGCTGCTCCATAACATCAAACATCGACCCACG
GCGTAACGCGCTTGCTGCTTGGATGCCCGAGGCATAGACTGTACCCCAAAAAAACAGTCATAACAAGCCA
TGAAAACCGCCACTGCGCCGTTACCACCGCTGCGTTCGGTCAAGGTTCTGGACCAGTTGCGTGAGCGCAT
ACGCTACTTGCATTACAGCTTACGAACCGAACAGGCTTATGTCCACTGGGTTCGTGCCCGAATTGATCAC
AGGCAGCAACGCTCTGTCATCGTTACAATCAACATGCTACCCTCCGCGAGATCATCCGTGTTTCAAACCC
GGCAGCTTAGTTGCCGTTCTTCCGAATAGCATCGGTAACATGAGCAAAGTCTGCCGCCTTACAACGGCTC
TCCCGCTGACGCCGTCCCGGACTGATGGGCTGCCTGTATCGAGTGGTGATTTTGTGCCGAGCTGCCGGTC
GGGGAGCTGTTGGCTGGCTGGTGGCAGGATATATTGTGGTGTAAACAAATTGACGCTTAGACAACTTAAT
AACACATTGCGGACGTTTTTAATGTACTGAATTAACGCCGAATTGAATTATCAGCTTGCATGCCGGTCGA
TCTAGTAACATAGATGACACCGCGCGCGATAATTTATCCTAGTTTGCGCGCTATATTTTGTTTTCTATCG
CGTATTAAATGTATAATTGCGGGACTCTAATCATAAAAACCCATCTCATAAATAACGTCATGCATTACAT
GTTAATTATTACATGCTTAACGTAATTCAACAGAAATTATATGATAATCATCGCAAGACCGGCAACAGGA
TTCAATCTTAAGAAACTTTATTGCCAAATGTTTGAACGATCTGCTTGACTCTAGGGGTCATCATTAGGGG
CAGGGCATGCTCATGTAGAGCGCCTGCTCGCCGTCCGAGGCGGTGCCGTCGTACAGGGCGGTGTCCAGGC
CGCAGAGGGTGAACCCCATCCGCCGGTACGCGTGGATCGCCGGTGCGTTGACGTTGGTGACCTCCAGCCA
GAGGTGCCCGGCACCCCGCTCGCGGGCGAACTCCGTCGCGAGCCCCATCAACGCGCGCCCGACCCCGTGC
CCCCGGTGCTCCGGGGCGACCTCGATGTCCTCGACGGTCAGCCGGCGGTTCCAGCCGGAGTACGAGACGA
CCACGAAGCCCGCCAGGTCGCCGTCGTCCCCGTACGCGACGAACGTCCGAGAGTCCGGGTCGCCGTCCTC
CCCGTCGTCCGATTCGTCGTCCGATTCGTCGTCGGGGAACACCTTGGTCAGGGGCGGGTCCACCGGCACC
TCCCGCAGGGTGAAGCCGTCCCCGGTGGCGGTGACGCGGAAGACGGTGTCGGTGGTGAAGGACCCATCCA
GTGCCTCGATGGCCTCGGCGTCCCCCGGGACACTGGTGCGGTACCGGTAAGCCGTGTCGTCAAGAGTGGT
ACCCATGGTAGATCCCCTCGATCGAGTTGAGAGTGAATATGAGACTCTAATTGGATACCGAGGGGAATTT
ATGGAACGTCAGTGGAGCATTTTTGACAAGAAATATTTGCTAGCTGATAGTGACCTTAGGCGACTTTTGA
ACGCGCAATAATGGTTTCTGACGTATGTGCTTAGCTCATTAAACTCCAGAAACCCGCGGCTCAGTGGCTC
CTTCAACGTTGCGGTTCTGTCAGTTCCAAACGTAAAACGGCTTGTCCCGCGTCATCGGCGGGGGTCATAA
CGTGACTCCCTTAATTCTCCGCTCATGATTGATAATTCGAGCTCTCCCATATGGTCGATCTAGTAACATA
GATGACACCGCGCGCGATAATTTATCCTAGTTTGCGCGCTATATTTTGTTTTCTATCGCGTATTAAATGT
ATAATTGCGGGACTCTAATCATAAAAACCCATCTCATAAATAACGTCATGCATTACATGTTAATTATTAC
ATGCTTAACGTAATTCAACAGAAATTATATGATAATCATCGCAAGACCGGCAACAGGATTCAATCTTAAG
AAACTTTATTGCCAAATGTTTGAACGATCTGCCAACTTTGTACAAGAAAGCTGGGTCGGCGCGCCCACCC
TTACTTGTACAGCTCGTCCATGCCGAGAGTGATCCCGGCGGCGGTCACGAACTCCAGCAGGACCATGTGA
TCGCGCTTCTCGTTGGGGTCTTTGCTCAGCTTGGACTGGTAGCTCAGGTAGTGGTTGTCGGGCAGCAGCA
CGGGGCCGTCGCCGATGGGGGTGTTCTGCTGGTAGTGGTCGGCGAGCTGCACGCTGCCGTCCTCGATGTT
GTGGCGGATCTTGAAGTTCACCTTGATGCCGTTCTTCTGCTTGTCGGCCATGATATAGACGTTGTGGCTG
TTGTAGTTGTACTCCAGCTTGTGCCCCAGGATGTTGCCGTCCTCCTTGAAGTCGATGCCCTTCAGCTCGA
TGCGGTTCACCAGGGTGTCGCCCTCGAACTTCACCTCGGCGCGGGTCTTGTAGTTGCCGTCGTCCTTGAA
GAAGATGGTGCGCTCCTGGACGTAGCCTTCGGGCATGGCGGACTTGAAGAAGTCGTGCTGCTTCATGTGG
TCGGGGTAGCGGGCGAAGCACATCAGGCCGTAGCCGAAGGTGGTCACGAGGGTGGGCCAGGGCACGGGCA
GCTTGCCGGTGGTGCAGATGAACTTCAGGGTCAGCTTGCCGTAGGTGGCATCGCCCTCGCCCTCGCCGGA
CACGCTGAACTTGTGGCCGTTTACGTCGCCGTCCAGCTCGACCAGGATGGGCACCACCCCGGTGAACAGC
TCCTCGCCCTTGCTCACCATATTTCTTGAGTAGTGATTTTGAAGTAGTGTGTGAAAATAGTACTTGTGGA
TGATTCTTTATATAGATACATTTCAGCTACTTTTTATTTTCTGAACAATTACTCATGTTGGATAGAGATC
ACATGCATAGACTTTCATCGCTGGAGCCAAACATAAATCACAGGTTTTTATTGGATAAATCACAGATTAT
AGATTGCATTTGCTGTAAAGTGTTGGAGTTTGATATGCAAACAGTTTTGATTGGTTCCCTTTTTTCGGAG
GATGCATGGAAGAAGAAGAAGAAAATTCAAACCTAGTTTCACTAATATCTTAAGCTAACTCAATTTGTTA
CGTGGAAATGAGAGTAATTTTTACATTAGCTTGATACTTTGGTAGTTTATGTCTTAATGATAGTTTACAG
CTGTCTCTTAGTTCAGACATTGTGACACTGAGAGAGATAGATGAAGGAAACGCAGACGCAATATTGTTCG
AAAACACAGATGTAGTGTTTGGCGTTTAATTGTCTATTTTATACAAACGTCATTAGAAATTTTCTAACAA
ACATGAAACGTCGAACTGAAAACAATATCGCATTTGTATTGGTGTTTTCATAGGTTTCTTTAATTTTAAT
ATATGTATACGAGAACACTTTTAGTTTTCATATTGGATAGAAAAATAAAAGAGAAAAACTCTACAAGACA
AGTCAAAATGTTTGTGTTACTAAATATAAAGACAAAGCACAGCGTGCAAATTGCTAAAGTCTACATTAAT
TGTGAGGGAGAAAGGAAAATGACCCGAGAGGGAGACATCAATTTAATGACAATTTTGATTAAAAGGCTTA
TAACCAATGAAAATATTAATGTCCTCAAAATGGGTCAGATCCAATAAGCGGCACCCTTCATTAGGCCCAT
CTATATTTGAGAAAATTTATCATCTACAATTCTACATCGTCAATTCCTAAAGATTGATTGTATAGGTTTT
TTTTCTTGTTTCATAAGAATTATTCTTTCTTTTTTTTATGTCTTATGCATATTTGTTAATGTTAGTGAGT
CACAAAATTTAGATATTTGAATTCACTAACCATTTTACCAAAAATAAAAATTTACTCCACTATAGATTGT
TGTCCGTCTAATAAGAAAAGCGGTGTTGAAAACTTATAAATTCATCCTCTCTGTTGCAACCATGGGGGCG
GCCGCGGAGCCTGCTTTTTTGTACAAAGTTGGCATTATAAAAAAGCATTGCTCATCAATTTGTTGCAACT
AGAGCCAAGCTGATCTCCTTTGCCCCGGAGATCACCATGGACGACTTTCTCTATCTCTACGATCTAGGAA
GAAAGTTCGACGGAGAAGGTGACGATACCATGTTCACCACCGATAATGAGAAGATTAGCCTCTTCAATTT
CAGAAAGAATGCTGACCCACAGATGGTTAGAGAGGCCTACGCGGCAGGTCTCATCAAGACGATCTACCCG
AGTAATAATCTCCAGGAGATCAAATACCTTCCCAAGAAGGTTAAAGATGCAGTCAAAAGATTCAGGACTA
ACTGCATCAAGAACACAGAGAAAGATATATTTCTCAAGATCAGAAGTACTATTCCAGTATGGACGATTCA
AGGCTTGCTTCATAAACCAAGGCAAGTAATAGAGATTGGAGTCTCTAAGAAAGTAGTTCCTACTGAATCA
AAGGCCATGGAGTCAAAAATTCAGATCGAGGATCTAACAGAACTCGCCGTGAAGACTGGCGAACAGTTCA
TACAGAGTCTTTTACGACTCAATGACAAGAAGAAAATCTTCGTCAACATGGTGGAGCACGACACTCTCGT
CTACTCCAAGAATATCAAAGATACAGTCTCAGAAGACCAAAGGGCTAT
Features (pLannotate 1.2.2; 26 found; start..end, strand, type, name):
      1..345     +  promoter       CaMV 35S promoter: strong constitutive promoter from cauliflower mosaic virus
    298..344     +  promoter       minimal CaMV 35S promoter: minimal 35S promoter from cauliflower mosaic virus
    377..402     +  misc_feature   TMV Ω (fragment): translational enhancer from the tobacco mosaic virus 5'-leader sequence (Gallie et al., 1988)
    453..1163    +  CDS            mApple: photostable monomeric derivative of DsRed (Shaner et al., 2008) mammalian codon-optimized
   1169..1189    -  protein_bind   attB2: mutant version of attB; core recombination site for the Gateway® BP reaction BP Clonase™
   1261..1420    +  polyA_signal   CaMV poly(A) signal (fragment): cauliflower mosaic virus polyadenylation signal
   1510..1534    +  misc_feature   RB T-DNA repeat: right border repeat from nopaline C58 T-DNA
   1904..2305    +  CDS            Y4CG_SINFN (fragment): Protein inferred from homology: Swiss-Prot protein existence level 3. From Sinorhizobium fredii (strain NBRC 101917 / NGR234).
   2865..3494    +  CDS            pVS1 StaA: stability protein from the Pseudomonas plasmid pVS1 (Heeb et al., 2000)
   3923..4996    +  CDS            pVS1 RepA: replication protein from the Pseudomonas plasmid pVS1 (Heeb et al., 2000)
   5062..5256    +  rep_origin     pVS1 oriV: origin of replication for the Pseudomonas plasmid pVS1 (Heeb et al., 2000)
   5459..5498    +  CDS            rop (fragment): Rop protein, which maintains plasmids at low copy number; rop
   5600..5740    +  misc_feature   bom: basis of mobility region from pBR322
   5926..6514    -  rep_origin     ori: high-copy-number ColE1/pMB1/pBR322/pUC origin of replication
   6760..7547    -  CDS            SmR (fragment): aminoglycoside adenylyltransferase (Murphy, 1985); aadA; confers resistance to spectinomycin and streptomycin
   7558..7614    -  CDS            GmR (fragment): gentamycin acetyltransferase; aacC1; confers resistance to gentamycin
   7790..7813    -  promoter       Pc promoter (fragment): intI1 (promoter lies within the coding sequence); class 1 integron promoter
   8072..8096    +  misc_feature   LB T-DNA repeat: left border repeat from nopaline C58 T-DNA
   8189..8441    -  terminator     NOS terminator: nopaline synthase terminator and poly(A) signal
   8466..9030    -  CDS            NrsR (fragment): nourseothricin acetyltransferase; Streptomyces noursei nat1; confers resistance to nourseothricin
   9078..9257    -  promoter       NOS promoter: nopaline synthase promoter
   9367..9619    -  terminator     NOS terminator: nopaline synthase terminator and poly(A) signal
   9625..9646    +  protein_bind   attB2 (fragment): mutant version of attB; recombination site for the Gateway® BP reaction BP Clonase™
   9664..10380   -  CDS            mCitrine: mCitrine is a basic (constitutively fluorescent) yellow fluorescent protein published in 2001, derived from Aequorea victoria.
  11558..11619   -  protein_bind   attL1 (fragment): mutant version of attL; recombination site for the Gateway® LR reaction LR Clonase™
  11627..12226   +  CDS            IBMP_CAMVB (fragment): Experimental evidence at protein level: Swiss-Prot protein existence level 1. Enhances the ribosomal termination-reinitiation event leading to the translation of major open reading frames on the polycistronic viral RNAs. From Cauliflower mosaic virus (strain Bari 1) (CaMV).
