[The description below was written by a language model from this plasmid's Addgene catalogue record and pLannotate feature annotations shown in this document.]
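Description:
GS1.1/PGC1 is a binary T-DNA plant expression vector built on the Gateway destination backbone pB2GW7, in which the original BASTA resistance gene (bar) has been replaced with a nourseothricin acetyltransferase (nat) marker. The full sequence is about 12.2 kb. Outside the T-DNA borders the plasmid carries the pVS1 replication module (oriV, RepA and the StaA stability protein), which supports maintenance in Agrobacterium. It also has a ColE1/pBR322-type origin with the bom mobilisation region for propagation in E. coli, where the record lists it as low copy. Bacterial selection is by spectinomycin through the aadA (SmR) gene.

Between the nopaline-type left and right border repeats sit three expression units. The first is mApple, a monomeric red fluorescent protein, driven by the constitutive CaMV 35S promoter with a fragment of the TMV Ω translational enhancer and followed by the CaMV polyadenylation signal. The second, on the opposite strand and divergent from the first, is mCitrine with a NOS terminator. The catalogue states that it is controlled by the Arabidopsis thaliana PGC1 promoter, which the feature table does not annotate but which presumably lies in the unannotated stretch upstream of the mCitrine coding sequence. The third is the nat gene under the NOS promoter and terminator, which allows nourseothricin selection of transformed plant tissue. Residual attB2 and attL1 fragments are remnants of the Gateway backbone, and both reporters were inserted by Gibson assembly.

This layout suggests a dual-reporter design, in which PGC1 promoter-driven yellow fluorescence can be compared with a constitutive red signal from the same T-DNA. However, the record states only the two promoter–reporter pairings and the synthetic biology classification.
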