Addgene plasmid #140407: GS1.1/PGC1
Purpose: mApple expression regulated by the CaMV35S promoter, mCitrine expression regulated by the A. thaliana PGC1 promoter. nourseothricin acetyl transferase selectable marker (nat)
Depositing lab: Mathias Pribil. Depositing organization: University of Copenhagen.
Backbone
  Vector backbone: pB2GW7
  Backbone manufacturer: https://gateway.psb.ugent.be
  Backbone size w/o insert (bp): 8179
  Modifications to backbone: BASTA resistance marker (bar) replaced with nourseothricin resistance marker (nat).
  Vector type: Plant Expression, Synthetic Biology
  Selectable markers: Nourseothricin/streptothricin
Growth in bacteria
  Bacterial resistance: Spectinomycin, 50 μg/mL
  Growth temperature: 37°C
  Growth strain: DH5alpha
  Copy number: Low Copy
Gene/Insert 1
  Gene/Insert name: mApple
  Species: Synthetic
  Insert size (bp): 711
  Promoter: Cauliflower mosaic virus 35S
  Cloning method: Gibson Cloning
  Sequencing primers: 5′ CTCGGATTCCATTGCCCAGCTAT; 3′ ATATGCTCAACACATGAGCGA
Gene/Insert 2
  Gene/Insert name: mCitrine
  Species: Synthetic
  Insert size (bp): 720
  Promoter: A. thaliana PGC1
  Cloning method: Gibson Cloning
  Sequencing primers: 5′ CTGGTCGAGCTGGACGGCGACG; 3′ CACGAACTCCAGCAGGACCATG
Resource information
  A portion of this plasmid was derived from a plasmid made by: mApple was amplified from mApple-pBAD, a gift from Michael Davidson & Nathan Shaner & Roger Tsien (Addgene plasmid # 54536 ; http://n2t.net/addgene:54536 ; RRID:Addgene_54536). The mCitrine coding sequence was originally obtained from the pET mCitrine LIC cloning vector (a gift from Scott Gradia (Addgene plasmid # 29771)).
Terms and licenses: Academic/Nonprofit Terms; Industry Terms: Not Available to Industry
How to cite: GS1.1/PGC1 was a gift from Mathias Pribil (Addgene plasmid # 140407 ; http://n2t.net/addgene:140407 ; RRID:Addgene_140407)
